Addgene plasmid #51328: 4IJD
Depositing lab: Cheryl Arrowsmith. Depositing organization: University of Toronto.
Backbone
  Vector backbone: pET28-MHL
  Vector type: Bacterial Expression
Growth in bacteria
  Bacterial resistance: Kanamycin, 50 μg/mL
  Growth temperature: 37°C
  Growth strain: DH5alpha
  Copy number: High Copy
Gene/Insert
  Gene/Insert name: 4IJD (alt names: PRDM9; gi|147905619)
  Species: H. sapiens (human)
  Mutation: Truncation: See Comments
  GenBank ID: PRDM9
  Entrez Gene: PRDM9 (a.k.a. KMT8B, MEISETZ, MSBP3, PFM6, ZNF899)
  Promoter: T7
  Tag / fusion protein: His (N terminal on insert)
  Cloning method: Ligation Independent Cloning
  Sequencing primers: 5′ T7; 3′ T7-term
Terms and licenses: Academic/Nonprofit Terms; Industry Terms: Not Available to Industry
How to cite: 4IJD was a gift from Cheryl Arrowsmith (Addgene plasmid # 51328 ; http://n2t.net/addgene:51328 ; RRID:Addgene_51328)
