[The description below was written by a language model from this plasmid's Addgene catalogue record.]
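Description:
4IJD is a bacterial expression plasmid built on the pET28-MHL backbone, carrying a truncated fragment of human PRDM9 (also known as KMT8B, MEISETZ, MSBP3, PFM6 or ZNF899). It confers kanamycin resistance, is listed as high copy, and is maintained in a standard cloning strain such as DH5alpha. The record does not include a feature table, so the origin of replication and other backbone elements are not itemised.

The PRDM9 insert was introduced by ligation-independent cloning and sits downstream of a T7 promoter, with an N-terminal His tag fused to the insert. In pET-type vectors, transcription depends on T7 RNA polymerase, so protein production requires an expression host that supplies that polymerase rather than the propagation strain. The His tag allows the product to be recovered by immobilised metal affinity chromatography. T7 and T7-terminator sequencing primers flank the insert, consistent with the usual pET expression cassette layout.

The insert is described as a truncation, but its exact boundaries are deferred to comments that are not part of the supplied information, so the residues or domains of PRDM9 that are retained cannot be stated here. PRDM9 is a PR/SET-domain histone methyltransferase with a zinc-finger array. The construct name has the format of a Protein Data Bank identifier, which suggests, though the record does not say so explicitly, that the plasmid was made to produce recombinant PRDM9 fragment for structural or biochemical work. Its supported use is T7-driven overexpression and purification of His-tagged human PRDM9 fragment in E. coli. Distribution is restricted to academic and nonprofit users.
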