>Addgene plasmid #51328 | 4IJD | depositor partial sequence | sequence record 78230 | Insert sequence
AGCGAGCCGCAGGATGATGATTACCTCTATTGTGAGATGTGTCAGAACTTCTTCATTGACAGCTGTGCTG
CCCATGGGCCCCCTACATTTGTAAAGGACAGTGCAGTGGACAAGGGGCACCCCAACCGTTCAGCCCTCAG
TCTGCCCCCAGGGCTGAGAATTGGGCCATCAGGCATCCCTCAGGCTGGGCTTGGAGTATGGAATGAGGCA
TCTGATCTGCCGCTGGGTCTGCACTTTGGCCCTTATGAGGGCCGAATTACAGAAGACGAAGAGGCAGCCA
ACAATGGATACTCCTGGCTGATCACCAAGGGGAGAAACTGCTATGAGTATGTGGATGGAAAAGATAAATC
CTGGGCCAACTGGATGAGGTATGTGAACTGTGCCCGGGATGATGAAGAGCAGAACCTGGTGGCCTTCCAG
TACCACAGGCAGATCTTCTATAGAACCTGCCGAGTCATTAGGCCAGGCTGTGAACTGCTGGTCTGGTATG
GGGATGAATACGGCCAGGAACTGGGCATCAAGTGGGGCAGCAAGTGGAAGAAAGAGCTCATGGCAGGGAG
AGAACCAAAGCCAGAGATCCATCCATGTCCCTCATGCTGTCTGGCCTTTTCAAGTCAGAAATTTCTCAGT
CAACATGTAGAACGCAATCACTCCTCTCAGAAC
