>Addgene plasmid #51328 | 4IJD | addgene partial sequence | sequence record 79364 | T7 5'-TAATACGACTCACTATAGGG-3'
AATAATTTTGTTTAACTTTAAGAAGGAGATATACCATGCATCATCATCATCATCACAGCAGCGGCAGAGA
AAACTTGTATTTCCAGGGCAGCGAGCCGCAGGATGATGATTACCTCTATTGTGAGATGTGTCAGAACTTC
TTCATTGACAGCTGTGCTGCCCATGGGCCCCCTACATTTGTAAAGGACAGTGCAGTGGACAAGGGGCACC
CCAACCGTTCAGCCCTCAGTCTGCCCCCAGGGCTGAGAATTGGGCCATCAGGCATCCCTCAGGCTGGGCT
TGGAGTATGGAATGAGGCATCTGATCTGCCGCTGGGTCTGCACTTTGGCCCTTATGAGGGCCGAATTACA
GAAGACGAAGAGGCAGCCAACAATGGATACTCCTGGCTGATCACCAAGGGGAGAAACTGCTATGAGTATG
TGGATGGAAAAGATAAATCCTGGGCCAACTGGATGAGGTATGTGAACTGTGCCCGGGATGATGAAGAGCA
GAACCTGGTGGCCTTCCAGTACCACAGGCAGATCTTCTATAGAACCTGCCGAGTCATTAGGCCAGGCTGT
GAACTGCTGGTCTGGTATGGGGATGAATACGGCCAGGAACTGGGCATCAAGTGGGGCAGCAAGTGGAAGA
AAGAGCTCATGGCAGGGAGAGAACCAAAGCCAGAGATCCATCCATGTCCCTCATGCTGTCTGGCCTTTTC
AAGTCAGAAATTTCTCAGTCAACATGTAGAACGCAATCACTCCTCTCAGAACTGATGACGAAGCTTGCGG
CCGCACTCGAGCACCACCACCACCACCACTGAGATCCGGCTGCTAACAAAGCCCGAAAGGAAGCTGAGTT
GGCTGCTGCCACCGCTGAGCAATAACTAGCATAACCCCTTGGGG
